>Addgene plasmid #161813 | pGEX4-4T-1 Acetobacter AGSC | addgene full sequence | sequence record 319429 | Addgene NGS Result
TTATCGACTGCACGGTGCACCAATGCTTCTGGCGTCAGGCAGCCATCGGAAGCTGTGGTATGGCTGTGCA
GGTCGTAAATCACTGCATAATTCGTGTCGCTCAAGGCGCACTCCCGTTCTGGATAATGTTTTTTGCGCCG
ACATCATAACGGTTCTGGCAAATATTCTGAAATGAGCTGTTGACAATTAATCATCGGCTCGTATAATGTG
TGGAATTGTGAGCGGATAACAATTTCACACAGGAAACAGTATTCATGTCCCCTATACTAGGTTATTGGAA
AATTAAGGGCCTTGTGCAACCCACTCGACTTCTTTTGGAATATCTTGAAGAAAAATATGAAGAGCATTTG
TATGAGCGCGATGAAGGTGATAAATGGCGAAACAAAAAGTTTGAATTGGGTTTGGAGTTTCCCAATCTTC
CTTATTATATTGATGGTGATGTTAAATTAACACAGTCTATGGCCATCATACGTTATATAGCTGACAAGCA
CAACATGTTGGGTGGTTGTCCAAAAGAGCGTGCAGAGATTTCAATGCTTGAAGGAGCGGTTTTGGATATT
AGATACGGTGTTTCGAGAATTGCATATAGTAAAGACTTTGAAACTCTCAAAGTTGATTTTCTTAGCAAGC
TACCTGAAATGCTGAAAATGTTCGAAGATCGTTTATGTCATAAAACATATTTAAATGGTGATCATGTAAC
CCATCCTGACTTCATGTTGTATGACGCTCTTGATGTTGTTTTATACATGGACCCAATGTGCCTGGATGCG
TTCCCAAAATTAGTTTGTTTTAAAAAACGTATTGAAGCTATCCCACAAATTGATAAGTACTTGAAATCCA
GCAAGTATATAGCATGGCCTTTGCAGGGCTGGCAAGCCACGTTTGGTGGTGGCGACCATCCTCCAAAATC
GGATCTGGTTCCGCGTGGATCCGAGAATCTGTACTTCCAAGGTAATAAGACGAGTTACATGGAAGTCCCG
CGCTGGCACAGAGCTCCATCAACACAGCAACTGTCCGTGAGCATCCGGGCGGAGTTGTACCAACACAAGT
TTAGCACGACACCGCTTGGGTTCGTAAACTCCTTGGAACCGCTGCAATCTGGGTTTTTTCTGCAGTTTAA
GGCTATAATGAACAGTGGCACGCCCTTCTCATCAGCCTTGTACAAAGTTTATTGGAGGATCACGAACACC
GACGAAGCAGCCGCAGCCGAAAACTGCCTCAGGGGCAACATCGAGGAGCCAGAGTCCGACAACTCCCGAT
GGGAGCAACTGCGCTATAGAGGGGTTCATATAGTGGAGGCTTTCGTCGTAAATAAGCGGACTAACCAAAT
TGTGGGACAGTCTGAAGCATTCCGCGTGATGATTGAACATCACCACCACCATCACTAGCGGCCGCATCGT
GACTGACTGACGATCTGCCTCGCGCGTTTCGGTGATGACGGTGAAAACCTCTGACACATGCAGCTCCCGG
AGACGGTCACAGCTTGTCTGTAAGCGGATGCCGGGAGCAGACAAGCCCGTCAGGGCGCGTCAGCGGGTGT
TGGCGGGTGTCGGGGCGCAGCCATGACCCAGTCACGTAGCGATAGCGGAGTGTATAATTCTTGAAGACGA
AAGGGCCTCGTGATACGCCTATTTTTATAGGTTAATGTCATGATAATAATGGTTTCTTAGACGTCAGGTG
GCACTTTTCGGGGAAATGTGCGCGGAACCCCTATTTGTTTATTTTTCTAAATACATTCAAATATGTATCC
GCTCATGAGACAATAACCCTGATAAATGCTTCAATAATATTGAAAAAGGAAGAGTATGAGTATTCAACAT
TTCCGTGTCGCCCTTATTCCCTTTTTTGCGGCATTTTGCCTTCCTGTTTTTGCTCACCCAGAAACGCTGG
TGAAAGTAAAAGATGCTGAAGATCAGTTGGGTGCACGAGTGGGTTACATCGAACTGGATCTCAACAGCGG
TAAGATCCTTGAGAGTTTTCGCCCCGAAGAACGTTTTCCAATGATGAGCACTTTTAAAGTTCTGCTATGT
GGCGCGGTATTATCCCGTGTTGACGCCGGGCAAGAGCAACTCGGTCGCCGCATACACTATTCTCAGAATG
ACTTGGTTGAGTACTCACCAGTCACAGAAAAGCATCTTACGGATGGCATGACAGTAAGAGAATTATGCAG
TGCTGCCATAACCATGAGTGATAACACTGCGGCCAACTTACTTCTGACAACGATCGGAGGACCGAAGGAG
CTAACCGCTTTTTTGCACAACATGGGGGATCATGTAACTCGCCTTGATCGTTGGGAACCGGAGCTGAATG
AAGCCATACCAAACGACGAGCGTGACACCACGATGCCTGCAGCAATGGCAACAACGTTGCGCAAACTATT
AACTGGCGAACTACTTACTCTAGCTTCCCGGCAACAATTAATAGACTGGATGGAGGCGGATAAAGTTGCA
GGACCACTTCTGCGCTCGGCCCTTCCGGCTGGCTGGTTTATTGCTGATAAATCTGGAGCCGGTGAGCGTG
GGTCTCGCGGTATCATTGCAGCACTGGGGCCAGATGGTAAGCCCTCCCGTATCGTAGTTATCTACACGAC
GGGGAGTCAGGCAACTATGGATGAACGAAATAGACAGATCGCTGAGATAGGTGCCTCACTGATTAAGCAT
TGGTAACTGTCAGACCAAGTTTACTCATATATACTTTAGATTGATTTAAAACTTCATTTTTAATTTAAAA
GGATCTAGGTGAAGATCCTTTTTGATAATCTCATGACCAAAATCCCTTAACGTGAGTTTTCGTTCCACTG
AGCGTCAGACCCCGTAGAAAAGATCAAAGGATCTTCTTGAGATCCTTTTTTTCTGCGCGTAATCTGCTGC
TTGCAAACAAAAAAACCACCGCTACCAGCGGTGGTTTGTTTGCCGGATCAAGAGCTACCAACTCTTTTTC
CGAAGGTAACTGGCTTCAGCAGAGCGCAGATACCAAATACTGTCCTTCTAGTGTAGCCGTAGTTAGGCCA
CCACTTCAAGAACTCTGTAGCACCGCCTACATACCTCGCTCTGCTAATCCTGTTACCAGTGGCTGCTGCC
AGTGGCGATAAGTCGTGTCTTACCGGGTTGGACTCAAGACGATAGTTACCGGATAAGGCGCAGCGGTCGG
GCTGAACGGGGGGTTCGTGCACACAGCCCAGCTTGGAGCGAACGACCTACACCGAACTGAGATACCTACA
GCGTGAGCTATGAGAAAGCGCCACGCTTCCCGAAGGGAGAAAGGCGGACAGGTATCCGGTAAGCGGCAGG
GTCGGAACAGGAGAGCGCACGAGGGAGCTTCCAGGGGGAAACGCCTGGTATCTTTATAGTCCTGTCGGGT
TTCGCCACCTCTGACTTGAGCGTCGATTTTTGTGATGCTCGTCAGGGGGGCGGAGCCTATGGAAAAACGC
CAGCAACGCGGCCTTTTTACGGTTCCTGGCCTTTTGCTGGCCTTTTGCTCACATGTTCTTTCCTGCGTTA
TCCCCTGATTCTGTGGATAACCGTATTACCGCCTTTGAGTGAGCTGATACCGCTCGCCGCAGCCGAACGA
CCGAGCGCAGCGAGTCAGTGAGCGAGGAAGCGGAAGAGCGCCTGATGCGGTATTTTCTCCTTACGCATCT
GTGCGGTATTTCACACCGCATAAATTCCGACACCATCGAATGGCGCAAAACCTTTCGCGGTATGGCATGA
TAGCGCCCGGAAGAGAGTCAATTCAGGGTGGTGAATGTGAAACCAGTAACGTTATACGATGTCGCAGAGT
ATGCCGGTGTCTCTTATCAGACCGTTTCCCGCGTGGTGAACCAGGCCAGCCACGTTTCTGCGAAAACGCG
GGAAAAAGTGGAAGCGGCGATGGCGGAGCTGAATTACATTCCCAACCGCGTGGCACAACAACTGGCGGGC
AAACAGTCGTTGCTGATTGGCGTTGCCACCTCCAGTCTGGCCCTGCACGCGCCGTCGCAAATTGTCGCGG
CGATTAAATCTCGCGCCGATCAACTGGGTGCCAGCGTGGTGGTGTCGATGGTAGAACGAAGCGGCGTCGA
AGCCTGTAAAGCGGCGGTGCACAATCTTCTCGCGCAACGCGTCAGTGGGCTGATCATTAACTATCCGCTG
GATGACCAGGATGCCATTGCTGTGGAAGCTGCCTGCACTAATGTTCCGGCGTTATTTCTTGATGTCTCTG
ACCAGACACCCATCAACAGTATTATTTTCTCCCATGAAGACGGTACGCGACTGGGCGTGGAGCATCTGGT
CGCATTGGGTCACCAGCAAATCGCGCTGTTAGCGGGCCCATTAAGTTCTGTCTCGGCGCGTCTGCGTCTG
GCTGGCTGGCATAAATATCTCACTCGCAATCAAATTCAGCCGATAGCGGAACGGGAAGGCGACTGGAGTG
CCATGTCCGGTTTTCAACAAACCATGCAAATGCTGAATGAGGGCATCGTTCCCACTGCGATGCTGGTTGC
CAACGATCAGATGGCGCTGGGCGCAATGCGCGCCATTACCGAGTCCGGGCTGCGCGTTGGTGCGGATATC
TCGGTAGTGGGATACGACGATACCGAAGACAGCTCATGTTATATCCCGCCGTTAACCACCATCAAACAGG
ATTTTCGCCTGCTGGGGCAAACCAGCGTGGACCGCTTGCTGCAACTCTCTCAGGGCCAGGCGGTGAAGGG
CAATCAGCTGTTGCCCGTCTCACTGGTGAAAAGAAAAACCACCCTGGCGCCCAATACGCAAACCGCCTCT
CCCCGCGCGTTGGCCGATTCATTAATGCAGCTGGCACGACAGGTTTCCCGACTGGAAAGCGGGCAGTGAG
CGCAACGCAATTAATGTAAGTTAGCTCACTCATTAGGCACCCCAGGCTTTACACTTTATGCTTCCGGCTC
GTATGTTGTGTGGAATTGTGAGCGGATAACAATTTCACACAGGAAACAGCTATGACCATGATTACGGATT
CACTGGCCGTCGTTTTACAACGTCGTGACTGGGAAAACCCTGGCGTTACCCAACTTAATCGCCTTGCAGC
ACATCCCCCTTTCGCCAGCTGGCGTAATAGCGAAGAGGCCCGCACCGATCGCCCTTCCCAACAGTTGCGC
AGCCTGAATGGCGAATGGCGCTTTGCCTGGTTTCCGGCACCAGAAGCGGTGCCGGAAAGCTGGCTGGAGT
GCGATCTTCCTGAGGCCGATACTGTCGTCGTCCCCTCAAACTGGCAGATGCACGGTTACGATGCGCCCAT
CTACACCAACGTGACCTATCCCATTACGGTCAATCCGCCGTTTGTTCCCACGGAGAATCCGACGGGTTGT
TACTCGCTCACATTTAATGTTGATGAAAGCTGGCTACAGGAAGGCCAGACGCGAATTATTTTTGATGGCG
TTGGAATTAGC
Features (pLannotate 1.2.2; 16 found; start..end, strand, type, name):
    180..208     +  promoter       tac promoter: strong E. coli promoter; hybrid between the trp and lac UV5 promoters
    216..232     +  protein_bind   lac operator: The lac repressor binds to the lac operator to inhibit transcription in E. coli. This inhibition can be relieved by adding lactose or isopropyl-β-D-thiogalactopyranoside (IPTG). lac repressor encoded by lacI
    255..908     +  CDS            GST26_SCHJA: Experimental evidence at protein level: Swiss-Prot protein existence level 1. GST isoenzymes appear to play a central role in the parasite detoxification system. Other functions are also suspected including a role in increasing the solubility of haematin in the parasite gut. From Schistosoma japonicum (Blood fluke).
   1415..1454    +  CDS            rop (fragment): Rop protein, which maintains plasmids at low copy number; rop
   1556..1596    +  misc_feature   bom (fragment): basis of mobility region from pBR322
   1701..1805    +  promoter       AmpR promoter: bla
   1806..2666    +  CDS            AmpR: β-lactamase; bla; confers resistance to ampicillin, carbenicillin, and related antibiotics
   2837..3425    +  rep_origin     ori: high-copy-number ColE1/pMB1/pBR322/pUC origin of replication
   3611..3662    -  misc_feature   bom (fragment): basis of mobility region from pBR322
   3669..3746    +  promoter       lacI promoter: lacI
   3747..4829    +  CDS            lacI: lac repressor; lacI; The lac repressor binds to the lac operator to inhibit transcription in E. coli. This inhibition can be relieved by adding lactose or isopropyl-β-D-thiogalactopyranoside (IPTG).
   4842..4863    +  protein_bind   CAP binding site: CAP binding activates transcription in the presence of cAMP. E. coli catabolite activator protein
   4878..4908    +  promoter       lac promoter: promoter for the E. coli lac operon
   4916..4932    +  protein_bind   lac operator: The lac repressor binds to the lac operator to inhibit transcription in E. coli. This inhibition can be relieved by adding lactose or isopropyl-β-D-thiogalactopyranoside (IPTG). lac repressor encoded by lacI
   4952..5125    +  CDS            lacZα: LacZα fragment of β-galactosidase; lacZ fragment
   5389..104     -  CDS            yciV (fragment) (across the origin): RNAAM_ECOLI - Also known as trpH From Escherichia coli (strain K12).
