[The description below was written by a language model from this plasmid's Addgene catalogue record and pLannotate feature annotations shown in this document.]
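Description:
pGEX4-4T-1 Acetobacter AGSC is a bacterial expression plasmid built on the pGEX-4T-1 backbone for producing the AGSC domain of a type I SMODS/CD-NTase enzyme from Acetobacter as a glutathione S-transferase fusion in E. coli. The sequenced plasmid is 5,401 nt. It replicates from a ColE1/pBR322-type origin and is selected with ampicillin through the bla (AmpR) gene and its own promoter. The repository lists it as low copy, although the annotation tool labels the origin generically as a high-copy family member and detects only fragments of rop and the bom region.

Expression is driven by the tac promoter, a strong trp/lac hybrid, followed by a lac operator. A full lacI gene with its promoter is carried on the plasmid, so transcription is repressed until induced with IPTG. Downstream lies the Schistosoma japonicum GST coding sequence, which provides an N-terminal affinity and solubility handle. The 456 bp AGSC insert, introduced by ligation-independent cloning, is not itself annotated in the feature table, but presumably occupies the unannotated gap following GST. According to the catalogue entry it is preceded by a TEV protease site, allowing the GST moiety to be cleaved off, and carries a C-terminal His tag for a second affinity step. The remaining annotated elements (CAP site, lac promoter and operator, lacZα fragment, and a short yciV fragment) are backbone remnants typical of pGEX vectors. The construct is suited to recombinant production and purification of the AGSC domain; the record gives no further detail on its intended use.
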