Addgene plasmid #161813: pGEX4-4T-1 Acetobacter AGSC
Purpose: Expresses AGSC domain from Acetobacter type I SMODS/CD-NTase enzyme
Depositing lab: Douglas Feldman. Depositing organization: University of Southern California.
Backbone
  Vector backbone: pGEX-4T-1
  Vector type: Bacterial Expression
Growth in bacteria
  Bacterial resistance: Ampicillin, 100 μg/mL
  Growth temperature: 37°C
  Growth strain: DH5alpha
  Copy number: Low Copy
Gene/Insert
  Gene/Insert name: AGSC domain Acetobacter SMODS/CD-NTase enzyme
  Species: Acetobacter
  Insert size (bp): 456
  Tag / fusion protein: TEV (N terminal on insert); His (C terminal on insert)
  Cloning method: Ligation Independent Cloning
  Sequencing primers: 5′ 5GEX; 3′ 3GEX
Terms and licenses: Academic/Nonprofit Terms; Industry Terms: Not Available to Industry
How to cite: pGEX4-4T-1 Acetobacter AGSC was a gift from Douglas Feldman (Addgene plasmid # 161813 ; http://n2t.net/addgene:161813 ; RRID:Addgene_161813)
