>Addgene plasmid #161813 | pGEX4-4T-1 Acetobacter AGSC | depositor partial sequence | sequence record 313805 | 5GEX
NNNNNNNNNNNNNNNNNNGGNTCTGGTTCCGCGTGGATCCGAGAATCTTTACTTCCAAGGTAATAAGACG
AGTTACATGGAAGTCCCGCGCTGGCACAGAGCTCCATCAACACAGCAACTGTCCGTGAGCATCCGGGCGG
AGTTGTACCAACACAAGTTTAGCACGACACCGCTTGGGTTCGTAAACTCCTTGGAACCGCTGCAATCTGG
GTTTTTTCTGCAGTTTAAGGCTATAATGAACAGTGGCACGCCCTTCTCATCAGCCTTGTACAAAGTTTAT
TGGAGGATCACGAACACCGACGAAGCAGCCGCAGCCGAAAACTGCCTCAGGGGCAACATCGAGGAGCCAG
AGTCCGACAACTCCCGATGGGAGCAACTGCGCTATAGAGGGGTTCATATAGTGGAGGCTTTCGTCGTAAA
TAAGCGGACTAACCAAATTGTGGGACAGTCTGAAGCATTCCGCGTGATGATTGAACATCACCACCACCAT
CACTAGCGGCCGCATCGTGACTGACTGACGATCTGCCTCGCGCGTTTCGGTGATGACGGTGAAAACCTCT
GACACATGCAGCTCCCGGAGACGGTCACAGCTTGTCTGTAAGCGGATGCCGGGAGCAGACAAGCCCGTCA
GGGCGCGTCAGCGGGTGTTGGCGGGTGTCGGGGCGCAGCCATGACCCAGTCACGTAGCGATAGCGGAGTG
TATAATTCTTGAAGACGAAAGGGCCTCGTGATACGCCTATTTTTATAGGTTAATGTCATGATAATAATGG
TTTCTTAGACGTCAGGTGGCACTTTTCGGGGAAATGTGCGCGGAACCCCTATTTGTTTATTTTTCTAAAT
ACATTCAAATATGTATCCGCTCATGAGACAATAACCCTGATAAATGCTTCAATAATATTGAAAAAGGAAG
AGTATGAGTATTCAACATTTCCGTGTCGCCCTTATTCCCTTTTTTGCGGCATTTTGCCTTCCTGTTTTTG
CTCACCCAGAAACGCTGGTGAAAGTAAAAGATGCTGAAGATCAGTTGGGTGCACGANNNNNTACATCGAA
CTGGNTCTCACAGCGGTAAGATCCTTGANANTTTTCGCCCCGANANGTTTTCNNGATGANCANTTTNANG
TCNGCTATGNGNGCNNNTTATCCNNGNTGACNCNGNANANCNN
